>Addgene plasmid #163478 | AiP1046-pAAV-mscRE13-minBGpromoter-iCre-WPRE-hGHpA | addgene full sequence | sequence record 325804 | Addgene NGS Result
CCTGCAGGCAGCTGCGCGCTCGCTCGCTCACTGAGGCCGCCCGGGCGTCGGGCGACCTTTGGTCGCCCGG
CCTCAGTGAGCGAGCGAGCGCGCAGAGAGGGAGTGGCCAACTCCATCACTAGGGGTTCCTGCGGCCGCAC
GCGTGTCCCATAGGCAGTTTGTGGCTGAGTGCTGGTCCAGGGGTGAGGAGGTGGGCTATGTTACTGAGGG
TCTCTGGGTGTTAGGAAAACAGGGCCCAGGAGTCTGGCTGCTCGTATGCTGGCCCAGGCTCTTGTTTTTC
TTGAGCTGACTTGCTGGAGAAGTGAGCTAAGTCAGAAACAAAATGCCACATTGCACGCCCACTGAAGTCT
GGGCTCAAGGGAAAGAAGAGAGATTGCCAGAGCGTTAGCTGTTCCCAATCCACTCCTGGACCTTAAGCTG
TCTTGAACAGAGTTGCCAATCAGCTTGGTAGGGACTGGCCTTTGAGGAGGGGAGGGGGTGTAGGCAGGGG
AGGGGGAGAGAAGGGAGCAGTCTGCGCTCCATCTTAATTACCTCATCAGAAACAGCTCCCTTCCCGCAAA
GCTCTGGTGTCTTCTACAAGAGGGTGAGTCTTTGGCTTTACATGTGAACTTGTGCCATTTGCCTGCGTAT
ATAAACATGAAGGGTCGTCTGGGTTCAGAGCTGAAATCTTTCACTTGTGACTTAGCTGGGAAATTCTTGG
CAAGATCAGAATGCAGTGGTAAGGTCTGAGCTCGGGCTGGGCATAAAAGTCAGGGCAGAGCCATCTATTG
CTTACATTTGCTTCTGGGATCCGCCACCATGGTGCCCAAGAAGAAGAGGAAAGTCTCCAACCTGCTGACT
GTGCACCAAAACCTGCCTGCCCTCCCTGTGGATGCCACCTCTGATGAAGTCAGGAAGAACCTGATGGACA
TGTTCAGGGACAGGCAGGCCTTCTCTGAACACACCTGGAAGATGCTCCTGTCTGTGTGCAGATCCTGGGC
TGCCTGGTGCAAGCTGAACAACAGGAAATGGTTCCCTGCTGAACCTGAGGATGTGAGGGACTACCTCCTG
TACCTGCAAGCCAGAGGCCTGGCTGTGAAGACCATCCAACAGCACCTGGGCCAGCTCAACATGCTGCACA
GGAGATCTGGCCTGCCTCGCCCTTCTGACTCCAATGCTGTGTCCCTGGTGATGAGGAGAATCAGAAAGGA
GAATGTGGATGCTGGGGAGAGAGCCAAGCAGGCCCTGGCCTTTGAACGCACTGACTTTGACCAAGTCAGA
TCCCTGATGGAGAACTCTGACAGATGCCAGGACATCAGGAACCTGGCCTTCCTGGGCATTGCCTACAACA
CCCTGCTGCGCATTGCCGAAATTGCCAGAATCAGAGTGAAGGACATCTCCCGCACCGATGGTGGGAGAAT
GCTGATCCACATTGGCAGGACCAAGACCCTGGTGTCCACAGCTGGTGTGGAGAAGGCCCTGTCCCTGGGG
GTTACCAAGCTGGTGGAGAGATGGATCTCTGTGTCTGGTGTGGCTGATGACCCCAACAACTACCTGTTCT
GCCGGGTCAGAAAGAATGGTGTGGCTGCCCCTTCTGCCACCTCCCAACTGTCCACCCGGGCCCTGGAAGG
GATCTTTGAGGCCACCCACCGCCTGATCTATGGTGCCAAGGATGACTCTGGGCAGAGATACCTGGCCTGG
TCTGGCCACTCTGCCAGAGTGGGTGCTGCCAGGGACATGGCCAGGGCTGGTGTGTCCATCCCTGAAATCA
TGCAGGCTGGTGGCTGGACCAATGTGAACATTGTGATGAACTACATCAGAAACCTGGACTCTGAGACTGG
GGCCATGGTGAGGCTGCTCGAGGATGGGGACTAAGAATTCGATATCAAGCTTATCGATAATCAACCTCTG
GATTACAAAATTTGTGAAAGATTGACTGGTATTCTTAACTATGTTGCTCCTTTTACGCTATGTGGATACG
CTGCTTTAATGCCTTTGTATCATGCTATTGCTTCCCGTATGGCTTTCATTTTCTCCTCCTTGTATAAATC
CTGGTTGCTGTCTCTTTATGAGGAGTTGTGGCCCGTTGTCAGGCAACGTGGCGTGGTGTGCACTGTGTTT
GCTGACGCAACCCCCACTGGTTGGGGCATTGCCACCACCTGTCAGCTCCTTTCCGGGACTTTCGCTTTCC
CCCTCCCTATTGCCACGGCGGAACTCATCGCCGCCTGCCTTGCCCGCTGCTGGACAGGGGCTCGGCTGTT
GGGCACTGACAATTCCGTGGTGTTGTCGGGGAAATCATCGTCCTTTCCTTGGCTGCTCGCCTATGTTGCC
ACCTGGATTCTGCGCGGGACGTCCTTCTGCTACGTCCCTTCGGCCCTCAATCCAGCGGACCTTCCTTCCC
GCGGCCTGCTGCCGGCTCTGCGGCCTCTTCCGCGTCTTCGCCTTCGCCCTCAGACGAGTCGGATCTCCCT
TTGGGCCGCCTCCCCGCATCGATACCGAGCGCTGCTCGAGAGATCTACGGGTGGCATCCCTGTGACCCCT
CCCCAGTGCCTCTCCTGGCCCTGGAAGTTGCCACTCCAGTGCCCACCAGCCTTGTCCTAATAAAATTAAG
TTGCATCATTTTGTCTGACTAGGTGTCCTTCTATAATATTATGGGGTGGAGGGGGGTGGTATGGAGCAAG
GGGCAAGTTGGGAAGACAACCTGTAGGGCCTGCGGGGTCTATTGGGAACCAAGCTGGAGTGCAGTGGCAC
AATCTTGGCTCACTGCAATCTCCGCCTCCTGGGTTCAAGCGATTCTCCTGCCTCAGCCTCCCGAGTTGTT
GGGATTCCAGGCATGCATGACCAGGCTCAGCTAATTTTTGTTTTTTTGGTAGAGACGGGGTTTCACCATA
TTGGCCAGGCTGGTCTCCAACTCCTAATCTCAGGTGATCTACCCACCTTGGCCTCCCAAATTGCTGGGAT
TACAGGCGTGAACCACTGCTCCCTTCCCTGTCCTTCTGATTTTGTAGGTAACCACGTGCGGACCGAGCGG
CCGCAGGAACCCCTAGTGATGGAGTTGGCCACTCCCTCTCTGCGCGCTCGCTCGCTCACTGAGGCCGGGC
GACCAAAGGTCGCCCGACGCCCGGGCTTTGCCCGGGCGGCCTCAGTGAGCGAGCGAGCGCGCAGCTGCCT
GCAGGGGCGCCTGATGCGGTATTTTCTCCTTACGCATCTGTGCGGTATTTCACACCGCATA
[95 nt withheld, positions 3212-3306]
T
[46 nt withheld, positions 3308-3353]
C
[141 nt withheld, positions 3355-3495]
CCTTTGACGTTGGAGTCCACGTTCTTT
[37 nt withheld, positions 3523-3559]
ACTCTATCTCGGGCTATTCTTTTGATTTATAAGGGATTTTGCCGATTTCGGTCTATTGGTTAAAAAATGA
GCTGATTTAACAAAAATTTAACGCGAATTTTAACAAAATATTAACGTTTACAATTTTATGGTGCACTCTC
AGTACAATCTGCTCTGATGCCGCATAGTTAAGCCAGCCCCGACACCCGCCAACACCCGCTGACGCGCCCT
GACGGGCTTGTCTGCTCCCGGCATCCGCTTACAGACAAGCTGTGACCGTCTCCGGGAGCTGCATGTGTCA
GAGGTTTTCACCGTCATCACCGAAACGCGCGAGACGAAAGGGCCTCGTGATACGCCTATTTTTATAGGTT
AATGTCATGATAATAATGGTTTCTTAGACGTCAGGTGGCACTTTTCGGGGAAATGTGCGCGGAACCCCTA
TTTGTTTATTTTTCTAAATACATTCAAATATGTATCCGCTCATGAGACAATAACCCTGATAAATGCTTCA
ATAATATTGAAAAAGGAAGAGTATGAGTATTCAACATTTCCGTGTCGCCCTTATTCCCTTTTTTGCGGCA
TTTTGCCTTCCTGTTTTTGCTCACCCAGAAACGCTGGTGAAAGTAAAAGATGCTGAAGATCAGTTGGGTG
CACGAGTGGGTTACATCGAACTGGATCTCAACAGCGGTAAGATCCTTGAGAGTTTTCGCCCCGAAGAACG
TTTTCCAATGATGAGCACTTTTAAAGTTCTGCTATGTGGCGCGGTATTATCCCGTATTGACGCCGGGCAA
GAGCAACTCGGTCGCCGCATACACTATTCTCAGAATGACTTGGTTGAGTACTCACCAGTCACAGAAAAGC
ATCTTACGGATGGCATGACAGTAAGAGAATTATGCAGTGCTGCCATAACCATGAGTGATAACACTGCGGC
CAACTTACTTCTGACAACGATCGGAGGACCGAAGGAGCTAACCGCTTTTTTGCACAACATGGGGGATCAT
GTAACTCGCCTTGATCGTTGGGAACCGGAGCTGAATGAAGCCATACCAAACGACGAGCGTGACACCACGA
TGCCTGTAGCAATGGCAACAACGTTGCGCAAACTATTAACTGGCGAACTACTTACTCTAGCTTCCCGGCA
ACAATTAATAGACTGGATGGAGGCGGATAAAGTTGCAGGACCACTTCTGCGCTCGGCCCTTCCGGCTGGC
TGGTTTATTGCTGATAAATCTGGAGCCGGTGAGCGTGGGTCTCGCGGTATCATTGCAGCACTGGGGCCAG
ATGGTAAGCCCTCCCGTATCGTAGTTATCTACACGACGGGGAGTCAGGCAACTATGGATGAACGAAATAG
ACAGATCGCTGAGATAGGTGCCTCACTGATTAAGCATTGGTAACTGTCAGACCAAGTTTACTCATATATA
CTTTAGATTGATTTAAAACTTCATTTTTAATTTAAAAGGATCTAGGTGAAGATCCTTTTTGATAATCTCA
TGACCAAAATCCCTTAACGTGAGTTTTCGTTCCACTGAGCGTCAGACCCCGTAGAAAAGATCAAAGGATC
TTCTTGAGATCCTTTTTTTCTGCGCGTAATCTGCTGCTTGCAAACAAAAAAACCACCGCTACCAGCGGTG
GTTTGTTTGCCGGATCAAGAGCTACCAACTCTTTTTCCGAAGGTAACTGGCTTCAGCAGAGCGCAGATAC
CAAATACTGTTCTTCTAGTGTAGCCGTAGTTAGGCCACCACTTCAAGAACTCTGTAGCACCGCCTACATA
CCTCGCTCTGCTAATCCTGTTACCAGTGGCTGCTGCCAGTGGCGATAAGTCGTGTCTTACCGGGTTGGAC
TCAAGACGATAGTTACCGGATAAGGCGCAGCGGTCGGGCTGAACGGGGGGTTCGTGCACACAGCCCAGCT
TGGAGCGAACGACCTACACCGAACTGAGATACCTACAGCGTGAGCTATGAGAAAGCGCCACGCTTCCCGA
AGGGAGAAAGGCGGACAGGTATCCGGTAAGCGGCAGGGTCGGAACAGGAGAGCGCACGAGGGAGCTTCCA
GGGGGAAACGCCTGGTATCTTTATAGTCCTGTCGGGTTTCGCCACCTCTGACTTGAGCGTCGATTTTTGT
GATGCTCGTCAGGGGGGCGGAGCCTATGGAAAAACGCCAGCAACGCGGCCTTTTTACGGTTCCTGGCCTT
TTGCTGGCCTTTTGCTCACATGT
Features (pLannotate 1.2.2; 14 found; start..end, strand, type, name):
     12..39      +  repeat_region  AAV2 ITR (fragment): inverted terminal repeat of adeno-associated virus serotype 2 inverted
     68..95      +  repeat_region  AAV2 ITR (fragment): inverted terminal repeat of adeno-associated virus serotype 2 inverted
    826..1851    +  CDS            cre: RECR_BPP1 - Experimental evidence at protein level: Swiss-Prot protein existence level 1. Catalyzes site-specific recombination between two 34-base- pair LOXP sites. Its role is to maintain the phage genome as a monomeric unit-copy plasmid in the lysogenic state. From Escherichia phage P1 (Bacteriophage P1).
   1855..1879    +  misc_feature   MCS (fragment): pBluescript multiple cloning site
   1879..2467    +  misc_feature   WPRE: woodchuck hepatitis virus posttranscriptional regulatory element
   2499..2975    +  polyA_signal   hGH poly(A) signal: human growth hormone polyadenylation signal
   3015..3155    +  repeat_region  AAV2 ITR: inverted terminal repeat of adeno-associated virus serotype 2 inverted
   3160..3211    -  misc_feature   bom (fragment): basis of mobility region from pBR322
   3230..3685    +  rep_origin     f1 ori (sequence partly withheld): f1 bacteriophage origin of replication; arrow indicates direction of (+) strand synthesis
   3686..3735    -  misc_feature   bom (fragment): basis of mobility region from pBR322
   3837..3872    -  CDS            rop (fragment): Rop protein, which maintains plasmids at low copy number; rop
   3967..4071    +  promoter       AmpR promoter: bla
   4072..4932    +  CDS            AmpR: β-lactamase; bla; confers resistance to ampicillin, carbenicillin, and related antibiotics
   5103..5691    +  rep_origin     ori: high-copy-number ColE1/pMB1/pBR322/pUC origin of replication
