[The description below was written by a language model from this plasmid's Addgene catalogue record and pLannotate feature annotations shown in this document.]
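Description:
AiP1046-pAAV-mscRE13-minBGpromoter-iCre-WPRE-hGHpA is a 5,752 nt AAV transfer plasmid used to produce recombinant adeno-associated virus that directly expresses the codon-improved Cre recombinase, iCre. It derives from a sister construct carrying a different enhancer (mscRE4), with the swap apparently made between retained MluI and SacI sites. In bacteria it is maintained at high copy through a ColE1/pUC-type origin and selected with ampicillin via the bla gene and its promoter. An f1 phage origin and small remnants of pBR322 bom and rop sequences are also present in the backbone.

The viral genome is bounded by AAV2 inverted terminal repeats, which provide the signals for replication and packaging. The annotation detects a complete ITR on the 3′ side but only two short fragments on the 5′ side, which may reflect the difficulty of sequencing or annotating these structured repeats rather than a real truncation. Between the ITRs, the name indicates an enhancer element designated mscRE13 placed upstream of a minimal beta-globin promoter. Neither element is annotated in the feature table, but they would fall in the unannotated stretch preceding the Cre coding sequence. The minimal promoter has little activity on its own, so the enhancer is expected to determine where expression occurs. The iCre open reading frame is followed by a WPRE, which enhances transcript stability and expression, and the human growth hormone polyadenylation signal.

The associated work concerns enhancer viruses for cell-subclass-specific labeling in the brain. In that context, this vector would deliver Cre to enhancer-defined cell populations, where it can recombine loxP-flanked reporter or effector alleles. The record does not state which cell subclass mscRE13 targets.
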