Addgene plasmid #163478: AiP1046-pAAV-mscRE13-minBGpromoter-iCre-WPRE-hGHpA
Purpose: Direct-expressing iCre AAV Virus
Depositing lab: Allen Institute for Brain Science & Bosiljka Tasic. Depositing organization: Allen Institute. Publication: Enhancer viruses for combinatorial cell-subclass-specific labeling. Graybuck LT, Daigle TL, Sedeno-Cortes AE, Walker M, Kalmbach B, Lenz GH, Morin E, Nguyen TN, Garren E, Bendrick JL, Kim TK, Zhou T, Mortrud M, Yao S, Siverts LA, Larsen R, Gore BB, Szelenyi ER, Trader C, Balaram P, van Velthoven CTJ, Chiang M, Mich JK, Dee N, Goldy J, Cetin AH, Smith K, Way SW, Esposito L, Yao Z, Gradinaru V, Sunkin SM, Lein E, Levi BP, Ting JT, Zeng H, Tasic B. Neuron. 2021 Mar 23. pii: S0896-6273(21)00159-8. doi: 10.1016/j.neuron.2021.03.011. PubMed 33789083.
Backbone
  Vector backbone: pAAV-mscRE4-minBGpromoter-iCre-WPRE-hGHpA
  Backbone manufacturer: Allen Institute
  Vector type: AAV
Growth in bacteria
  Bacterial resistance: Ampicillin, 100 μg/mL
  Growth temperature: 37°C
  Growth strain: NEB Stable
  Copy number: High Copy
Gene/Insert
  Gene/Insert name: iCre
  Species: Synthetic
  Insert size (bp): 1059
  Promoter: Beta Globin minimal promoter
  Cloning method: Restriction Enzyme; 5′ cloning site Mlul (not destroyed); 3′ cloning site SacI (not destroyed)
  Sequencing primers: 5′ CACCACCTGTCAGCTCCTTT; 3′ AAGGGAGATCCGACTCGTCT
Terms and licenses: Academic/Nonprofit Terms; Industry Terms: Not Available to Industry
Depositor comments: Funded by BRAIN initiative.
How to cite: AiP1046-pAAV-mscRE13-minBGpromoter-iCre-WPRE-hGHpA was a gift from Allen Institute for Brain Science & Bosiljka Tasic (Addgene plasmid # 163478 ; http://n2t.net/addgene:163478 ; RRID:Addgene_163478)
